>Addgene plasmid #143337 | TFORF2093 | addgene full sequence | sequence record 400336 | Addgene NGS Result
TTAATGTAGTCTTATGCAATACTCTTGTAGTCTTGCAACATGGTAACGATGAGTTAGCAACATGCCTTAC
AAGGAGAGAAAAAGCACCGTGCATGCCGATTGGTGGAAGTAAGGTGGTACGATCGTGCCTTATTAGGAAG
GCAACAGACGGGTCTGACATGGATTGGACGAACCACTGAATTGCCGCATTGCAGAGATATTGTATTTAAG
TGCCTAGCTCGATACATAAACGGGTCTCTCTGGTTAGACCAGATCTGAGCCTGGGAGCTCTCTGGCTAAC
TAGGGAACCCACTGCTTAAGCCTCAATAAAGCTTGCCTTGAGTGCTTCAAGTAGTGTGTGCCCGTCTGTT
GTGTGACTCTGGTAACTAGAGATCCCTCAGACCCTTTTAGTCAGTGTGGAAAATCTCTAGCAGTGGCGCC
CGAACAGGGACTTGAAAGCGAAAGGGAAACCAGAGGAGCTCTCTCGACGCAGGACTCGGCTTGCTGAAGC
GCGCACGGCAAGAGGCGAGGGGCGGCGACTGGTGAGTACGCCAAAAATTTTGACTAGCGGAGGCTAGAAG
GAGAGAGATGGGTGCGAGAGCGTCAGTATTAAGCGGGGGAGAATTAGATCGCGATGGGAAAAAATTCGGT
TAAGGCCAGGGGGAAAGAAAAAATATAAATTAAAACATATAGTATGGGCAAGCAGGGAGCTAGAACGATT
CGCAGTTAATCCTGGCCTGTTAGAAACATCAGAAGGCTGTAGACAAATACTGGGACAGCTACAACCATCC
CTTCAGACAGGATCAGAAGAACTTAGATCATTATATAATACAGTAGCAACCCTCTATTGTGTGCATCAAA
GGATAGAGATAAAAGACACCAAGGAAGCTTTAGACAAGATAGAGGAAGAGCAAAACAAAAGTAAGACCAC
CGCACAGCAAGCGGCCGCTGATCTTCAGACCTGGAGGAGGAGATATGAGGGACAATTGGAGAAGTGAATT
ATATAAATATAAAGTAGTAAAAATTGAACCATTAGGAGTAGCACCCACCAAGGCAAAGAGAAGAGTGGTG
CAGAGAGAAAAAAGAGCAGTGGGAATAGGAGCTTTGTTCCTTGGGTTCTTGGGAGCAGCAGGAAGCACTA
TGGGCGCAGCGTCAATGACGCTGACGGTACAGGCCAGACAATTATTGTCTGGTATAGTGCAGCAGCAGAA
CAATTTGCTGAGGGCTATTGAGGCGCAACAGCATCTGTTGCAACTCACAGTCTGGGGCATCAAGCAGCTC
CAGGCAAGAATCCTGGCTGTGGAAAGATACCTAAAGGATCAACAGCTCCTGGGGATTTGGGGTTGCTCTG
GAAAACTCATTTGCACCACTGCTGTGCCTTGGAATGCTAGTTGGAGTAATAAATCTCTGGAACAGATTTG
GAATCACACGACCTGGATGGAGTGGGACAGAGAAATTAACAATTACACAAGCTTAATACACTCCTTAATT
GAAGAATCGCAAAACCAGCAAGAAAAGAATGAACAAGAATTATTGGAATTAGATAAATGGGCAAGTTTGT
GGAATTGGTTTAACATAACAAATTGGCTGTGGTATATAAAATTATTCATAATGATAGTAGGAGGCTTGGT
AGGTTTAAGAATAGTTTTTGCTGTACTTTCTATAGTGAATAGAGTTAGGCAGGGATATTCACCATTATCG
TTTCAGACCCACCTCCCAACCCCGAGGGGACCCATGCATTGCATCTCAATTAGTCAGCAACCAGGTGTGG
AAAGTCCCCAGGCTCCCCAGCAGGCAGAAGTATGCAAAGCATGCGTCTCAATTAGTCAGCAACCATAGTC
CCGCCCCTAACTCCGCCCATCCCGCCCCTAACTCCGCCCAGTTCCGCCCATTCTCCGCCCCATGGCTGAC
TAATTTTTTTTATTTATGCAGAGGCCGAGGCCGCCTCGGCCTCTGAGCTATTCCAGAAGTAGTGAGGAGG
CTTTTTTGGAGGCCTAGGCTTTTGCAAAAAGCTTTCTAGAGGTACCACCGGAGCTTACCATGACCGAGTA
CAAGCCCACGGTGCGCCTCGCCACCCGCGACGACGTCCCCAGGGCCGTACGCACCCTCGCCGCCGCGTTC
GCCGACTACCCCGCCACGCGCCACACCGTCGATCCGGACCGCCACATCGAGCGGGTCACCGAGCTGCAAG
AACTCTTCCTCACGCGCGTCGGGCTCGACATCGGCAAGGTGTGGGTCGCGGACGACGGCGCCGCCGTGGC
GGTCTGGACCACGCCGGAGAGCGTCGAAGCGGGGGCGGTGTTCGCCGAGATCGGCCCGCGCATGGCCGAG
TTGAGCGGTTCCCGGCTGGCCGCGCAGCAACAGATGGAAGGCCTCCTGGCGCCGCACCGGCCCAAGGAGC
CCGCGTGGTTCCTGGCCACCGTCGGCGTCTCGCCCGACCACCAGGGCAAGGGTCTGGGCAGCGCCGTCGT
GCTCCCCGGAGTGGAGGCGGCCGAGCGCGCCGGGGTGCCCGCCTTCCTGGAGACCTCCGCGCCCCGCAAC
CTCCCCTTCTACGAGCGGCTCGGCTTCACCGTCACCGCCGACGTCGAGGTGCCCGAAGGACCGCGCACCT
GGTGCATGACCCGCAAGCCCGGTGCCAGTTAACGAATTCTAGATCTTGAGACAAATGGCAGTATTCATCC
ACAATTTTAAAAGAAAAGGGGGGATTGGGGGGTACAGTGCAGGGGAAAGAATAGTAGACATAATAGCAAC
AGACATACAAACTAAAGAATTACAAAAACAAATTACAAAAATTCAAAATTTTCGGGTTTATTACAGGGAC
AGCAGAGATCCACTTTGGCGCCGGCTCGAGGCCTGCAGGTGCAAAGATGGATAAAGTTTTAAACAGAGAG
GAATCTTTGCAGCTAATGGACCTTCTAGGTCTTGAAAGGAGTGGGAATTGGCTCCGGTGCCCGTCAGTGG
GCAGAGCGCACATCGCCCACAGTCCCCGAGAAGTTGGGGGGAGGGGTCGGCAATTGAACCGGTGCCTAGA
GAAGGTGGCGCGGGGTAAACTGGGAAAGTGATGTCGTGTACTGGCTCCGCCTTTTTCCCGAGGGTGGGGG
AGAACCGTATATAAGTGCAGTAGTCGCCGTGAACGTTCTTTTTCGCAACGGGTTTGCCGCCAGAACACAG
GTAAGTGCCGTGTGTGGTTCCCGCGGGCCTGGCCTCTTTACGGGTTATGGCCCTTGCGTGCCTTGAATTA
CTTCCACCTGGCTGCAGTACGTGATTCTTGATCCCGAGCTTCGGGTTGGAAGTGGGTGGGAGAGTTCGAG
GCCTTGCGCTTAAGGAGCCCCTTCGCCTCGTGCTTGAGTTGAGGCCTGGCCTGGGCGCTGGGGCCGCCGC
GTGCGAATCTGGTGGCACCTTCGCGCCTGTCTCGCTGCTTTCGATAAGTCTCTAGCCATTTAAAATTTTT
GATGACCTGCTGCGACGCTTTTTTTCTGGCAAGATAGTCTTGTAAATGCGGGCCAAGATCTGCACACTGG
TATTTCGGTTTTTGGGGCCGCGGGCGGCGACGGGGCCCGTGCGTCCCAGCGCACATGTTCGGCGAGGCGG
GGCCTGCGAGCGCGGCCACCGAGAATCGGACGGGGGTAGTCTCAAGCTGGCCGGCCTGCTCTGGTGCCTG
GCCTCGCGCCGCCGTGTATCGCCCCGCCCTGGGCGGCAAGGCTGGCCCGGTCGGCACCAGTTGCGTGAGC
GGAAAGATGGCCGCTTCCCGGCCCTGCTGCAGGGAGCTCAAAATGGAGGACGCGGCGCTCGGGAGAGCGG
GCGGGTGAGTCACCCACACAAAGGAAAAGGGCCTTTCCGTCCTCAGCCGTCGCTTCATGTGACTCCACGG
AGTACCGGGCGCCGTCCAGGCACCTCGATTAGTTCTCGAGCTTTTGGAGTACGTCGTCTTTAGGTTGGGG
GGAGGGGTTTTATGCGATGGAGTTTCCCCACACTGAGTGGGTGGAGACTGAAGTTAGGCCAGCTTGGCAC
TTGATGTAATTCTCCTTGGAATTTGCCCTTTTTGAGTTTGGATCTTGGTTCATTCTCAAGCCTCAGACAG
TGGTTCAAAGTTTTTTTCTTCCATTTCAGGTGTCGTGAGGCTAGCACCGCCACCATGGCCCATGGTTCAG
TGACATTCAGGGATGTGGCCATAGACTTCTCACAGGAAGAATGGGAATTCCTGGATCCTGCTCAGAGGGA
CTTATATAGGGATGTAATGTGGGAGAACTACAGCAACTTCATTTCACTAGGACCTTCCATTTCTAAACCA
GATGTGATTACCTTATTGGATGAAGAAAGGAAGGAACCTGGGATGGTTGTGAGGGAAGGGACAAGAAGAT
ACTGCCCTGATTTGGAGTCCAGATACAGGACCAATACTTTATCTCCAGAAAAGGACATTTATGAAATATA
TTCATTTCAGTGGGATATAATGGAAAGAATTAAAAGCTATAGCCTTCAGGGTTCCATTTTTAGGAATGAT
TGGGAATGCAAAAGCAAGATTGAGGGGGAAAAGGAACAACAAGAGGGATATTTTGGGCAAGTGAAAATTA
CCTCTGAAAAAATGACCACTTACAAAAGGCACAATTTTCTTACTGAGTATCAGATCGTTCATAATGGAGA
AAAGGTGTATGAGTGTAAGGAGTGTAGGAAGACCTTTATTCGTCGCTCAACACTTAGTCAACACCTGAGA
ATTCATACTGGTGAGAAACCTTATAAGTGTAAGGAATGTGGGCAGGCCTTTAGACAGCGTGCACATCTTA
TTCGACATCACAAACTTCACACCGGTGAGAAACCCTATGAATGTAAGGAGTGTGGGAAGGCCTTTACAGT
GCTCCAAGAACTTACTCAACATCAGAGACTTCATACGGGTGAAAAACCCTATGAATGTAAGGAATGTGGA
AAGGCCTTTAGAGTACATCAGCAACTGGCTCGACATCAGAGAATTCACACTGGTGAGAAACCCTATGAAT
GTAAGGACTGTGGAAAGACCTTTAGACAGTGTACACACCTTACACGCCATCAGAGACTTCATACTGCTGA
AAAGCTCTATGAATGTAAGGAATGTGGGAAAGCCTTCGTATGTGGTCCAGACCTTAGAGTACATCAGAAA
ATTCATTTTGGTGAGAAACCCTATGAATGTAAGGAGTGTGGAAAGGCTTTTAGAATATGCCAACAACTTA
CTGTTCATCAGAGTATTCATACTGGTGAGAAACCCTACGAATGTAAGGAATGTGGGAAGACTTTTAGATT
AAGACAACAACTAGTTCGCCATCAGAGAATACATACTCGTGAGAAACCCTATGAATGTATGGAATGTTGG
AAGACCTTTAGTAGTTACTCACAGCTTATTTCACACCAGAGCATTCATATTGGTGAGAGACCCTATGAAT
GTGAAGAGTGTGGAAAGGCCTTTAGACTGCTCTCACAACTTACTCAGCATCAAAGTATTCACACTGGTGA
GAAACCTTATGAATGTAAGGAATGTAGAAAACCTTTTAGACTGCTCTCACAACTTACCCAACATCAGAGT
ATTCACACTGGTGAGAAACCTTATGAATGTAAGGAATGTGGTAAGGCTTTTAGACTTTATTCATTTCTTA
CTCAACACCAGAGAATTCATACTGGTGAGAAGCCCTACAAGTGTAAGGAGTGTAAGAAGGCCTTTAGACA
GCATTCACACCTTACTCAGCATCAGAAGATTCATAATGGAATTTAGTAATGAACTAGTCCGTAACTTGAA
AGTATTTCGATTTCTTGGCTTTATATATCTTGTGGAAAGGACGAGTCCCGTTATAATGCCCATTTCGTAC
GCGTTAAGTCGACAATCAACCTCTGGATTACAAAATTTGTGAAAGATTGACTGGTATTCTTAACTATGTT
GCTCCTTTTACGCTATGTGGATACGCTGCTTTAATGCCTTTGTATCATGCTATTGCTTCCCGTATGGCTT
TCATTTTCTCCTCCTTGTATAAATCCTGGTTGCTGTCTCTTTATGAGGAGTTGTGGCCCGTTGTCAGGCA
ACGTGGCGTGGTGTGCACTGTGTTTGCTGACGCAACCCCCACTGGTTGGGGCATTGCCACCACCTGTCAG
CTCCTTTCCGGGACTTTCGCTTTCCCCCTCCCTATTGCCACGGCGGAACTCATCGCCGCCTGCCTTGCCC
GCTGCTGGACAGGGGCTCGGCTGTTGGGCACTGACAATTCCGTGGTGTTGTCGGGGAAATCATCGTCCTT
TCCTTGGCTGCTCGCCTGTGTTGCCACCTGGATTCTGCGCGGGACGTCCTTCTGCTACGTCCCTTCGGCC
CTCAATCCAGCGGACCTTCCTTCCCGCGGCCTGCTGCCGGCTCTGCGGCCTCTTCCGCGTCTTCGCCTTC
GCCCTCAGACGAGTCGGATCTCCCTTTGGGCCGCCTCCCCGCGTCGACTTTAAGACCAATGACTTACAAG
GCAGCTGTAGATCTTAGCCACTTTTTAAAAGAAAAGGGGGGACTGGAAGGGCTAATTCACTCCCAACGAA
GACAAGATCTGCTTTTTGCTTGTACTGGGTCTCTCTGGTTAGACCAGATCTGAGCCTGGGAGCTCTCTGG
CTAACTAGGGAACCCACTGCTTAAGCCTCAATAAAGCTTGCCTTGAGTGCTTCAAGTAGTGTGTGCCCGT
CTGTTGTGTGACTCTGGTAACTAGAGATCCCTCAGACCCTTTTAGTCAGTGTGGAAAATCTCTAGCAGTA
CGTATAGTAGTTCATGTCATCTTATTATTCAGTATTTATAACTTGCAAAGAAATGAATATCAGAGAGTGA
GAGGAACTTGTTTATTGCAGCTTATAATGGTTACAAATAAAGCAATAGCATCACAAATTTCACAAATAAA
GCATTTTTTTCACTGCATTCTAGTTGTGGTTTGTCCAAACTCATCAATGTATCTTATCATGTCTGGCTCT
AGCTATCCCGCCCCTAACTCCGCCCATCCCGCCCCTAACTCCGCCCAGTTCCGCCCATTCTCCGCCCCAT
GGCTGACTAATTTTTTTTATTTATGCAGAGGCCGAGGCCGCCTCGGCCTCTGAGCTATTCCAGAAGTAGT
GAGGAGGCTTTTTTGGAGGCCTAGGGACGTACCCAATTCGCCCTATAGTGAGTCGTATTACGCGCGCTCA
CTGGCCGTCGTTTTACAACGTCGTGACTGGGAAAACCCTGGCGTTACCCAACTTAATCGCCTTGCAGCAC
ATCCCCCTTTCGCCAGCTGGCGTAATAGCGAAGAGGCCCGCACCGATCGCCCTTCCCAACAGTTGCGCAG
CCTGAATGGCGAATGGG
[124 nt withheld, positions 7298-7421]
C
[91 nt withheld, positions 7423-7513]
A
[49 nt withheld, positions 7515-7563]
CCTTTGACGTTGGAGTCCACGTTCTTT
[37 nt withheld, positions 7591-7627]
ACCCTATCTCGGTCTATTCTTTTGATTTATAAGGGATTTTGCCGATTTCGGCCTATTGGTTAAAAAATGA
GCTGATTTAACAAAAATTTAACGCGAATTTTAACAAAATATTAACGCTTACAATTTAGGTGGCACTTTTC
GGGGAAATGTGCGCGGAACCCCTATTTGTTTATTTTTCTAAATACATTCAAATATGTATCCGCTCATGAG
ACAATAACCCTGATAAATGCTTCAATAATATTGAAAAAGGAAGAGTATGAGTATTCAACATTTCCGTGTC
GCCCTTATTCCCTTTTTTGCGGCATTTTGCCTTCCTGTTTTTGCTCACCCAGAAACGCTGGTGAAAGTAA
AAGATGCTGAAGATCAGTTGGGTGCACGAGTGGGTTACATCGAACTGGATCTCAACAGCGGTAAGATCCT
TGAGAGTTTTCGCCCCGAAGAACGTTTTCCAATGATGAGCACTTTTAAAGTTCTGCTATGTGGCGCGGTA
TTATCCCGTATTGACGCCGGGCAAGAGCAACTCGGTCGCCGCATACACTATTCTCAGAATGACTTGGTTG
AGTACTCACCAGTCACAGAAAAGCATCTTACGGATGGCATGACAGTAAGAGAATTATGCAGTGCTGCCAT
AACCATGAGTGATAACACTGCGGCCAACTTACTTCTGACAACGATCGGAGGACCGAAGGAGCTAACCGCT
TTTTTGCACAACATGGGGGATCATGTAACTCGCCTTGATCGTTGGGAACCGGAGCTGAATGAAGCCATAC
CAAACGACGAGCGTGACACCACGATGCCTGTAGCAATGGCAACAACGTTGCGCAAACTATTAACTGGCGA
ACTACTTACTCTAGCTTCCCGGCAACAATTAATAGACTGGATGGAGGCGGATAAAGTTGCAGGACCACTT
CTGCGCTCGGCCCTTCCGGCTGGCTGGTTTATTGCTGATAAATCTGGAGCCGGTGAGCGTGGGTCTCGCG
GTATCATTGCAGCACTGGGGCCAGATGGTAAGCCCTCCCGTATCGTAGTTATCTACACGACGGGGAGTCA
GGCAACTATGGATGAACGAAATAGACAGATCGCTGAGATAGGTGCCTCACTGATTAAGCATTGGTAACTG
TCAGACCAAGTTTACTCATATATACTTTAGATTGATTTAAAACTTCATTTTTAATTTAAAAGGATCTAGG
TGAAGATCCTTTTTGATAATCTCATGACCAAAATCCCTTAACGTGAGTTTTCGTTCCACTGAGCGTCAGA
CCCCGTAGAAAAGATCAAAGGATCTTCTTGAGATCCTTTTTTTCTGCGCGTAATCTGCTGCTTGCAAACA
AAAAAACCACCGCTACCAGCGGTGGTTTGTTTGCCGGATCAAGAGCTACCAACTCTTTTTCCGAAGGTAA
CTGGCTTCAGCAGAGCGCAGATACCAAATACTGTTCTTCTAGTGTAGCCGTAGTTAGGCCACCACTTCAA
GAACTCTGTAGCACCGCCTACATACCTCGCTCTGCTAATCCTGTTACCAGTGGCTGCTGCCAGTGGCGAT
AAGTCGTGTCTTACCGGGTTGGACTCAAGACGATAGTTACCGGATAAGGCGCAGCGGTCGGGCTGAACGG
GGGGTTCGTGCACACAGCCCAGCTTGGAGCGAACGACCTACACCGAACTGAGATACCTACAGCGTGAGCT
ATGAGAAAGCGCCACGCTTCCCGAAGGGAGAAAGGCGGACAGGTATCCGGTAAGCGGCAGGGTCGGAACA
GGAGAGCGCACGAGGGAGCTTCCAGGGGGAAACGCCTGGTATCTTTATAGTCCTGTCGGGTTTCGCCACC
TCTGACTTGAGCGTCGATTTTTGTGATGCTCGTCAGGGGGGCGGAGCCTATGGAAAAACGCCAGCAACGC
GGCCTTTTTACGGTTCCTGGCCTTTTGCTGGCCTTTTGCTCACATGTTCTTTCCTGCGTTATCCCCTGAT
TCTGTGGATAACCGTATTACCGCCTTTGAGTGAGCTGATACCGCTCGCCGCAGCCGAACGACCGAGCGCA
GCGAGTCAGTGAGCGAGGAAGCGGAAGAGCGCCCAATACGCAAACCGCCTCTCCCCGCGCGTTGGCCGAT
TCATTAATGCAGCTGGCACGACAGGTTTCCCGACTGGAAAGCGGGCAGTGAGCGCAACGCAATTAATGTG
AGTTAGCTCACTCATTAGGCACCCCAGGCTTTACACTTTATGCTTCCGGCTCGTATGTTGTGTGGAATTG
TGAGCGGATAACAATTTCACACAGGAAACAGCTATGACCATGATTACGCCAAGCGCGCAATTAACCCTCA
CTAAAGGGAACAAAAGCTGGAGCTGCAAGC
Features (pLannotate 1.2.2; 31 found; start..end, strand, type, name):
      5..231     +  promoter       RSV promoter: Rous sarcoma virus enhancer/promoter
    232..412     +  LTR            5' LTR (truncated): truncated 5' long terminal repeat (LTR) from HIV-1
    459..584     +  misc_feature   HIV-1 Ψ: packaging signal of human immunodeficiency virus type 1
    568..931     +  CDS            HIV-1 gag (fragment): gag protein from human immunodeficiency virus 1; gag
   1077..1310    +  misc_feature   RRE: The Rev response element (RRE) of HIV-1 allows for Rev-dependent mRNA export from the nucleus to the cytoplasm.
   1687..1713    +  CDS            Rev (fragment): human immunodeficiency virus 1 (HIV-1) Rev protein; rev; enhances nuclear export of unspliced and incompletely spliced viral mRNAs
   1720..1743    +  promoter       SV40 promoter (fragment): SV40 early promoter
   1744..1815    +  promoter       SV40 promoter (fragment): SV40 enhancer and early promoter
   1839..1974    +  rep_origin     SV40 ori: SV40 origin of replication
   2020..2616    +  CDS            PuroR (fragment): puromycin N-acetyltransferase; pac from Streptomyces; confers resistance to puromycin
   2665..2782    +  misc_feature   cPPT/CTS: central polypurine tract and central termination sequence of HIV-1
   2847..2913    +  CDS            small t antigen (fragment): SV40 (simian virus 40) small t antigen
   2920..4098    +  promoter       EF-1α promoter: strong constitutive promoter for human elongation factor EF-1α
   4115..4660    +  CDS            ZFP14 (fragment): ZFP14_HUMAN - Also known as KIAA1559, ZNF531. Experimental evidence at protein level: Swiss-Prot protein existence level 1. May be involved in transcriptional regulation. From Homo sapiens (Human).
   5729..5782    +  promoter       U6 promoter (fragment): RNA polymerase III promoter for human U6 snRNA
   5824..6412    +  misc_feature   WPRE: woodchuck hepatitis virus posttranscriptional regulatory element
   6463..6482    +  misc_feature   cPPT/CTS (fragment): central polypurine tract and central termination sequence of HIV-1
   6484..6717    +  LTR            3' LTR (ΔU3): self-inactivating 3' long terminal repeat (LTR) from HIV-1
   6795..6916    +  polyA_signal   SV40 poly(A) signal: SV40 polyadenylation signal
   6956..7091    +  rep_origin     SV40 ori: SV40 origin of replication
   7112..7130    -  promoter       T7 promoter: promoter for bacteriophage T7 RNA polymerase
   7138..7293    +  CDS            lacZα (fragment): LacZα fragment of β-galactosidase; lacZ fragment
   7298..7726    +  rep_origin     f1 ori (sequence partly withheld): f1 bacteriophage origin of replication; arrow indicates direction of (+) strand synthesis
   7779..7883    +  promoter       AmpR promoter: bla
   7884..8744    +  CDS            AmpR: β-lactamase; bla; confers resistance to ampicillin, carbenicillin, and related antibiotics
   8915..9503    +  rep_origin     ori: high-copy-number ColE1/pMB1/pBR322/pUC origin of replication
   9686..9778    +  CDS            lacI (fragment): lac repressor; lacI; The lac repressor binds to the lac operator to inhibit transcription in E. coli. This inhibition can be relieved by adding lactose or isopropyl-β-D-thiogalactopyranoside (IPTG).
   9791..9812    +  protein_bind   CAP binding site: CAP binding activates transcription in the presence of cAMP. E. coli catabolite activator protein
   9827..9857    +  promoter       lac promoter: promoter for the E. coli lac operon
   9865..9881    +  protein_bind   lac operator: The lac repressor binds to the lac operator to inhibit transcription in E. coli. This inhibition can be relieved by adding lactose or isopropyl-β-D-thiogalactopyranoside (IPTG). lac repressor encoded by lacI
   9926..9944    +  promoter       T3 promoter: promoter for bacteriophage T3 RNA polymerase
