[The description below was written by a language model from this plasmid's Addgene catalogue record and pLannotate feature annotations shown in this document.]
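Description:
TFORF2093 is a third-generation-style, self-inactivating lentiviral expression plasmid built on the pLX_TRC317 backbone and carrying the human zinc finger protein ZFP14 (also known as ZNF531 or KIAA1559) as a synthesized open reading frame. It belongs to a barcoded transcription factor ORF collection in which each clone carries a unique 24-bp barcode, so that the transcription factor delivered to a cell can be identified by sequencing in pooled overexpression screens, such as those probing directed differentiation. In bacteria the plasmid is maintained by a high-copy ColE1/pUC-type origin with ampicillin resistance. An f1 origin and residual lac, T7 and T3 cloning-vector elements are also present. The depositor notes that the plasmid can recombine, as is common for LTR-containing vectors.

The viral genome is transcribed from an RSV promoter fused to a truncated HIV-1 5' LTR. This is followed by the Ψ packaging signal with a partial gag sequence and by the RRE for Rev-dependent nuclear export. An SV40 early promoter/origin then drives puromycin N-acetyltransferase for selecting transduced mammalian cells. Downstream lie a cPPT/CTS element, which aids nuclear import of the reverse-transcribed genome, and the EF-1α promoter, which drives constitutive ZFP14 expression. A WPRE follows to boost transcript stability and expression, and then the ΔU3 3' LTR, which inactivates the LTR promoter after integration, and an SV40 polyadenylation signal.

The automated annotation labels only the first part of the roughly 1.7 kb insert as ZFP14, leaving the rest unannotated. It also does not mark the barcode, so the barcode's exact position is not stated in the record. A short U6 promoter fragment is annotated between the insert and the WPRE; its function is not stated.
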