Addgene plasmid #143337: TFORF2093
Purpose: Lentiviral vector for overexpressing transcription factor ORFs with unique 24-bp barcodes. Barcodes facilitate identification of transcription factors in pooled screens.
Depositing lab: Feng Zhang. Depositing organization: Broad Institute. Publication: A transcription factor atlas of directed differentiation. Joung J, Ma S, Tay T, Geiger-Schuller KR, Kirchgatterer PC, Verdine VK, Guo B, Arias-Garcia MA, Allen WE, Singh A, Kuksenko O, Abudayyeh OO, Gootenberg JS, Fu Z, Macrae RK, Buenrostro JD, Regev A, Zhang F. Cell. 2023 Jan 5;186(1):209-229.e26. doi: 10.1016/j.cell.2022.11.026. PubMed 36608654.
Backbone
  Vector backbone: pLX_TRC317
  Backbone manufacturer: Broad Institute Genetic Perturbation Platform
  Backbone size w/o insert (bp): 8264
  Vector type: Mammalian Expression, Lentiviral
  Selectable markers: Puromycin
Growth in bacteria
  Bacterial resistance: Ampicillin, 100 μg/mL
  Growth temperature: 37°C
  Growth strain: NEB Stable
  Copy number: High Copy
Gene/Insert
  Gene/Insert name: ZFP14
  Species: H. sapiens (human)
  Insert size (bp): 1703
  Entrez Gene: ZFP14 (a.k.a. ZNF531, KIAA1559)
  Promoter: EF1a
  Cloning method: Unknown
  Sequencing primers: 5′ GGGTGGAGACTGAAGTTAGGCCAG; 3′ CACATAGCGTAAAAGGAGCAACATAG
Terms and licenses: Academic/Nonprofit Terms; Industry Terms: Not Available to Industry
Depositor comments: NM_020917,XM_017027038,ENST00000270001 . The transcription factor ORF portion of this plasmid was synthesized by Genewiz. Please test multiple small colonies in case of plasmid recombination. To make this collection available in a timely manner, a portion of this collection was not fully sequenced by Addgene. If an Addgene verified full plasmid sequence is not available, please contact us prior to placing an order to request the full sequence.
How to cite: TFORF2093 was a gift from Feng Zhang (Addgene plasmid # 143337 ; http://n2t.net/addgene:143337 ; RRID:Addgene_143337)
