>Addgene plasmid #143337 | TFORF2093 | depositor partial sequence | sequence record 282149 | Insert
ACCGCCACCATGGCCCATGGTTCAGTGACATTCAGGGATGTGGCCATAGACTTCTCACAGGAAGAATGGG
AATTCCTGGATCCTGCTCAGAGGGACTTATATAGGGATGTAATGTGGGAGAACTACAGCAACTTCATTTC
ACTAGGACCTTCCATTTCTAAACCAGATGTGATTACCTTATTGGATGAAGAAAGGAAGGAACCTGGGATG
GTTGTGAGGGAAGGGACAAGAAGATACTGCCCTGATTTGGAGTCCAGATACAGGACCAATACTTTATCTC
CAGAAAAGGACATTTATGAAATATATTCATTTCAGTGGGATATAATGGAAAGAATTAAAAGCTATAGCCT
TCAGGGTTCCATTTTTAGGAATGATTGGGAATGCAAAAGCAAGATTGAGGGGGAAAAGGAACAACAAGAG
GGATATTTTGGGCAAGTGAAAATTACCTCTGAAAAAATGACCACTTACAAAAGGCACAATTTTCTTACTG
AGTATCAGATCGTTCATAATGGAGAAAAGGTGTATGAGTGTAAGGAGTGTAGGAAGACCTTTATTCGTCG
CTCAACACTTAGTCAACACCTGAGAATTCATACTGGTGAGAAACCTTATAAGTGTAAGGAATGTGGGCAG
GCCTTTAGACAGCGTGCACATCTTATTCGACATCACAAACTTCACACCGGTGAGAAACCCTATGAATGTA
AGGAGTGTGGGAAGGCCTTTACAGTGCTCCAAGAACTTACTCAACATCAGAGACTTCATACGGGTGAAAA
ACCCTATGAATGTAAGGAATGTGGAAAGGCCTTTAGAGTACATCAGCAACTGGCTCGACATCAGAGAATT
CACACTGGTGAGAAACCCTATGAATGTAAGGACTGTGGAAAGACCTTTAGACAGTGTACACACCTTACAC
GCCATCAGAGACTTCATACTGCTGAAAAGCTCTATGAATGTAAGGAATGTGGGAAAGCCTTCGTATGTGG
TCCAGACCTTAGAGTACATCAGAAAATTCATTTTGGTGAGAAACCCTATGAATGTAAGGAGTGTGGAAAG
GCTTTTAGAATATGCCAACAACTTACTGTTCATCAGAGTATTCATACTGGTGAGAAACCCTACGAATGTA
AGGAATGTGGGAAGACTTTTAGATTAAGACAACAACTAGTTCGCCATCAGAGAATACATACTCGTGAGAA
ACCCTATGAATGTATGGAATGTTGGAAGACCTTTAGTAGTTACTCACAGCTTATTTCACACCAGAGCATT
CATATTGGTGAGAGACCCTATGAATGTGAAGAGTGTGGAAAGGCCTTTAGACTGCTCTCACAACTTACTC
AGCATCAAAGTATTCACACTGGTGAGAAACCTTATGAATGTAAGGAATGTAGAAAACCTTTTAGACTGCT
CTCACAACTTACCCAACATCAGAGTATTCACACTGGTGAGAAACCTTATGAATGTAAGGAATGTGGTAAG
GCTTTTAGACTTTATTCATTTCTTACTCAACACCAGAGAATTCATACTGGTGAGAAGCCCTACAAGTGTA
AGGAGTGTAAGAAGGCCTTTAGACAGCATTCACACCTTACTCAGCATCAGAAGATTCATAATGGAATTTA
GTAATGAACTAGTCCGTAACTTGAAAGTATTTCGATTTCTTGGCTTTATATATCTTGTGGAAAGGACGAG
TCCCGTTATAATGCCCATTTCGT
