>Addgene plasmid #143337 | TFORF2093 | depositor partial sequence | sequence record 282150 | Barcode
GTCCCGTTATAATGCCCATTTCGT
